>Addgene plasmid #76798 | STK17B gRNA (BRDN0001146764) | addgene full sequence | sequence record 186526 | Addgene Assembled Sequence
CCCGGGTGCAAAGATGGATAAAGTTTTAAACAGAGAGGAATCTTTGCAGCTAATGGACCTTCTAGGTCTT
GAAAGGAGTGGGAATTGGCTCCGGTGCCCGTCAGTGGGCAGAGCGCACATCGCCCACAGTCCCCGAGAAG
TTGGGGGGAGGGGTCGGCAATTGATCCGGTGCCTAGAGAAGGTGGCGCGGGGTAAACTGGGAAAGTGATG
TCGTGTACTGGCTCCGCCTTTTTCCCGAGGGTGGGGGAGAACCGTATATAAGTGCAGTAGTCGCCGTGAA
CGTTCTTTTTCGCAACGGGTTTGCCGCCAGAACACAGGTAAGTGCCGTGTGTGGTTCCCGCGGGCCTGGC
CTCTTTACGGGTTATGGCCCTTGCGTGCCTTGAATTACTTCCACCTGGCTGCAGTACGTGATTCTTGATC
CCGAGCTTCGGGTTGGAAGTGGGTGGGAGAGTTCGAGGCCTTGCGCTTAAGGAGCCCCTTCGCCTCGTGC
TTGAGTTGAGGCCTGGCCTGGGCGCTGGGGCCGCCGCGTGCGAATCTGGTGGCACCTTCGCGCCTGTCTC
GCTGCTTTCGATAAGTCTCTAGCCATTTAAAATTTTTGATGACCTGCTGCGACGCTTTTTTTCTGGCAAG
ATAGTCTTGTAAATGCGGGCCAAGATCTGCACACTGGTATTTCGGTTTTTGGGGCCGCGGGCGGCGACGG
GGCCCGTGCGTCCCAGCGCACATGTTCGGCGAGGCGGGGCCTGCGAGCGCGGCCACCGAGAATCGGACGG
GGGTAGTCTCAAGCTGGCCGGCCTGCTCTGGTGCCTGGCCTCGCGCCGCCGTGTATCGCCCCGCCCTGGG
CGGCAAGGCTGGCCCGGTCGGCACCAGTTGCGTGAGCGGAAAGATGGCCGCTTCCCGGCCCTGCTGCAGG
GAGCTCAAAATGGAGGACGCGGCGCTCGGGAGAGCGGGCGGGTGAGTCACCCACACAAAGGAAAAGGGCC
TTTCCGTCCTCAGCCGTCGCTTCATGTGACTCCACGGAGTACCGGGCGCCGTCCAGGCACCTCGATTAGT
TCTCGAGCTTTTGGAGTACGTCGTCTTTAGGTTGGGGGGAGGGGTTTTATGCGATGGAGTTTCCCCACAC
TGAGTGGGTGGAGACTGAAGTTAGGCCAGCTTGGCACTTGATGTAATTCTCCTTGGAATTTGCCCTTTTT
GAGTTTGGATCTTGGTTCATTCTCAAGCCTCAGACAGTGGTTCAAAGTTTTTTTCTTCCATTTCAGGTGT
CGTGACGTACGGCCACCATGACCGAGTACAAGCCCACGGTGCGCCTCGCCACCCGCGACGACGTCCCCAG
GGCCGTACGCACCCTCGCCGCCGCGTTCGCCGACTACCCCGCCACGCGCCACACCGTCGATCCGGACCGC
CACATCGAGCGGGTCACCGAGCTGCAAGAACTCTTCCTCACGCGCGTCGGGCTCGACATCGGCAAGGTGT
GGGTCGCGGACGACGGCGCCGCCGTGGCGGTCTGGACCACGCCGGAGAGCGTCGAAGCGGGGGCGGTGTT
CGCCGAGATCGGCCCGCGCATGGCCGAGTTGAGCGGTTCCCGGCTGGCCGCGCAGCAACAGATGGAAGGC
CTCCTGGCGCCGCACCGGCCCAAGGAGCCCGCGTGGTTCCTGGCCACCGTCGGAGTCTCGCCCGACCACC
AGGGCAAGGGTCTGGGCAGCGCCGTCGTGCTCCCCGGAGTGGAGGCGGCCGAGCGCGCCGGGGTGCCCGC
CTTCCTGGAGACCTCCGCGCCCCGCAACCTCCCCTTCTACGAGCGGCTCGGCTTCACCGTCACCGCCGAC
GTCGAGGTGCCCGAAGGACCGCGCACCTGGTGCATGACCCGCAAGCCCGGTGCCTGAACGCGTTAAGTCG
ACAATCAACCTCTGGATTACAAAATTTGTGAAAGATTGACTGGTATTCTTAACTATGTTGCTCCTTTTAC
GCTATGTGGATACGCTGCTTTAATGCCTTTGTATCATGCTATTGCTTCCCGTATGGCTTTCATTTTCTCC
TCCTTGTATAAATCCTGGTTGCTGTCTCTTTATGAGGAGTTGTGGCCCGTTGTCAGGCAACGTGGCGTGG
TGTGCACTGTGTTTGCTGACGCAACCCCCACTGGTTGGGGCATTGCCACCACCTGTCAGCTCCTTTCCGG
GACTTTCGCTTTCCCCCTCCCTATTGCCACGGCGGAACTCATCGCCGCCTGCCTTGCCCGCTGCTGGACA
GGGGCTCGGCTGTTGGGCACTGACAATTCCGTGGTGTTGTCGGGGAAATCATCGTCCTTTCCTTGGCTGC
TCGCCTGTGTTGCCACCTGGATTCTGCGCGGGACGTCCTTCTGCTACGTCCCTTCGGCCCTCAATCCAGC
GGACCTTCCTTCCCGCGGCCTGCTGCCGGCTCTGCGGCCTCTTCCGCGTCTTCGCCTTCGCCCTCAGACG
AGTCGGATCTCCCTTTGGGCCGCCTCCCCGCGTCGACTTTAAGACCAATGACTTACAAGGCAGCTGTAGA
TCTTAGCCACTTTTTAAAAGAAAAGGGGGGACTGGAAGGGCTAATTCACTCCCAACGAAGACAAGATCTG
CTTTTTGCTTGTACTGGGTCTCTCTGGTTAGACCAGATCTGAGCCTGGGAGCTCTCTGGCTAACTAGGGA
ACCCACTGCTTAAGCCTCAATAAAGCTTGCCTTGAGTGCTTCAAGTAGTGTGTGCCCGTCTGTTGTGTGA
CTCTGGTAACTAGAGATCCCTCAGACCCTTTTAGTCAGTGTGGAAAATCTCTAGCAGTACGTATAGTAGT
TCATGTCATCTTATTATTCAGTATTTATAACTTGCAAAGAAATGAATATCAGAGAGTGAGAGGAACTTGT
TTATTGCAGCTTATAATGGTTACAAATAAAGCAATAGCATCACAAATTTCACAAATAAAGCATTTTTTTC
ACTGCATTCTAGTTGTGGTTTGTCCAAACTCATCAATGTATCTTATCATGTCTGGCTCTAGCTATCCCGC
CCCTAACTCCGCCCATCCCGCCCCTAACTCCGCCCAGTTCCGCCCATTCTCCGCCCCATGGCTGACTAAT
TTTTTTTATTTATGCAGAGGCCGAGGCCGCCTCGGCCTCTGAGCTATTCCAGAAGTAGTGAGGAGGCTTT
TTTGGAGGCCTAGGGACGTACCCAATTCGCCCTATAGTGAGTCGTATTACGCGCGCTCACTGGCCGTCGT
TTTACAACGTCGTGACTGGGAAAACCCTGGCGTTACCCAACTTAATCGCCTTGCAGCACATCCCCCTTTC
GCCAGCTGGCGTAATAGCGAAGAGGCCCGCACCGATCGCCCTTCCCAACAGTTGCGCAGCCTGAATGGCG
AATGGG
[124 nt withheld, positions 3367-3490]
C
[91 nt withheld, positions 3492-3582]
A
[49 nt withheld, positions 3584-3632]
CCTTTGACGTTGGAGTCCACGTTCTTT
[37 nt withheld, positions 3660-3696]
ACCCTATCTCGGTCTATTCTTTTGATTTATAAGGGATTTTGCCGATTTCGGCCTATTGGTTAAAAAATGA
GCTGATTTAACAAAAATTTAACGCGAATTTTAACAAAATATTAACGCTTACAATTTAGGTGGCACTTTTC
GGGGAAATGTGCGCGGAACCCCTATTTGTTTATTTTTCTAAATACATTCAAATATGTATCCGCTCATGAG
ACAATAACCCTGATAAATGCTTCAATAATATTGAAAAAGGAAGAGTATGAGTATTCAACATTTCCGTGTC
GCCCTTATTCCCTTTTTTGCGGCATTTTGCCTTCCTGTTTTTGCTCACCCAGAAACGCTGGTGAAAGTAA
AAGATGCTGAAGATCAGTTGGGTGCACGAGTGGGTTACATCGAACTGGATCTCAACAGCGGTAAGATCCT
TGAGAGTTTTCGCCCCGAAGAACGTTTTCCAATGATGAGCACTTTTAAAGTTCTGCTATGTGGCGCGGTA
TTATCCCGTATTGACGCCGGGCAAGAGCAACTCGGTCGCCGCATACACTATTCTCAGAATGACTTGGTTG
AGTACTCACCAGTCACAGAAAAGCATCTTACGGATGGCATGACAGTAAGAGAATTATGCAGTGCTGCCAT
AACCATGAGTGATAACACTGCGGCCAACTTACTTCTGACAACGATCGGAGGACCGAAGGAGCTAACCGCT
TTTTTGCACAACATGGGGGATCATGTAACTCGCCTTGATCGTTGGGAACCGGAGCTGAATGAAGCCATAC
CAAACGACGAGCGTGACACCACGATGCCTGTAGCAATGGCAACAACGTTGCGCAAACTATTAACTGGCGA
ACTACTTACTCTAGCTTCCCGGCAACAATTAATAGACTGGATGGAGGCGGATAAAGTTGCAGGACCACTT
CTGCGCTCGGCCCTTCCGGCTGGCTGGTTTATTGCTGATAAATCTGGAGCCGGTGAGCGTGGGTCTCGCG
GTATCATTGCAGCACTGGGGCCAGATGGTAAGCCCTCCCGTATCGTAGTTATCTACACGACGGGGAGTCA
GGCAACTATGGATGAACGAAATAGACAGATCGCTGAGATAGGTGCCTCACTGATTAAGCATTGGTAACTG
TCAGACCAAGTTTACTCATATATACTTTAGATTGATTTAAAACTTCATTTTTAATTTAAAAGGATCTAGG
TGAAGATCCTTTTTGATAATCTCATGACCAAAATCCCTTAACGTGAGTTTTCGTTCCACTGAGCGTCAGA
CCCCGTAGAAAAGATCAAAGGATCTTCTTGAGATCCTTTTTTTCTGCGCGTAATCTGCTGCTTGCAAACA
AAAAAACCACCGCTACCAGCGGTGGTTTGTTTGCCGGATCAAGAGCTACCAACTCTTTTTCCGAAGGTAA
CTGGCTTCAGCAGAGCGCAGATACCAAATACTGTTCTTCTAGTGTAGCCGTAGTTAGGCCACCACTTCAA
GAACTCTGTAGCACCGCCTACATACCTCGCTCTGCTAATCCTGTTACCAGTGGCTGCTGCCAGTGGCGAT
AAGTCGTGTCTTACCGGGTTGGACTCAAGACGATAGTTACCGGATAAGGCGCAGCGGTCGGGCTGAACGG
GGGGTTCGTGCACACAGCCCAGCTTGGAGCGAACGACCTACACCGAACTGAGATACCTACAGCGTGAGCT
ATGAGAAAGCGCCACGCTTCCCGAAGGGAGAAAGGCGGACAGGTATCCGGTAAGCGGCAGGGTCGGAACA
GGAGAGCGCACGAGGGAGCTTCCAGGGGGAAACGCCTGGTATCTTTATAGTCCTGTCGGGTTTCGCCACC
TCTGACTTGAGCGTCGATTTTTGTGATGCTCGTCAGGGGGGCGGAGCCTATGGAAAAACGCCAGCAACGC
GGCCTTTTTACGGTTCCTGGCCTTTTGCTGGCCTTTTGCTCACATGTTCTTTCCTGCGTTATCCCCTGAT
TCTGTGGATAACCGTATTACCGCCTTTGAGTGAGCTGATACCGCTCGCCGCAGCCGAACGACCGAGCGCA
GCGAGTCAGTGAGCGAGGAAGCGGAAGAGCGCCCAATACGCAAACCGCCTCTCCCCGCGCGTTGGCCGAT
TCATTAATGCAGCTGGCACGACAGGTTTCCCGACTGGAAAGCGGGCAGTGAGCGCAACGCAATTAATGTG
AGTTAGCTCACTCATTAGGCACCCCAGGCTTTACACTTTATGCTTCCGGCTCGTATGTTGTGTGGAATTG
TGAGCGGATAACAATTTCACACAGGAAACAGCTATGACCATGATTACGCCAAGCGCGCAATTAACCCTCA
CTAAAGGGAACAAAAGCTGGAGCTGCAAGCTTAATGTAGTCTTATGCAATACTCTTGTAGTCTTGCAACA
TGGTAACGATGAGTTAGCAACATGCCTTACAAGGAGAGAAAAAGCACCGTGCATGCCGATTGGTGGAAGT
AAGGTGGTACGATCGTGCCTTATTAGGAAGGCAACAGACGGGTCTGACATGGATTGGACGAACCACTGAA
TTGCCGCATTGCAGAGATATTGTATTTAAGTGCCTAGCTCGATACATAAACGGGTCTCTCTGGTTAGACC
AGATCTGAGCCTGGGAGCTCTCTGGCTAACTAGGGAACCCACTGCTTAAGCCTCAATAAAGCTTGCCTTG
AGTGCTTCAAGTAGTGTGTGCCCGTCTGTTGTGTGACTCTGGTAACTAGAGATCCCTCAGACCCTTTTAG
TCAGTGTGGAAAATCTCTAGCAGTGGCGCCCGAACAGGGACTTGAAAGCGAAAGGGAAACCAGAGGAGCT
CTCTCGACGCAGGACTCGGCTTGCTGAAGCGCGCACGGCAAGAGGCGAGGGGCGGCGACTGGTGAGTACG
CCAAAAATTTTGACTAGCGGAGGCTAGAAGGAGAGAGATGGGTGCGAGAGCGTCAGTATTAAGCGGGGGA
GAATTAGATCGCGATGGGAAAAAATTCGGTTAAGGCCAGGGGGAAAGAAAAAATATAAATTAAAACATAT
AGTATGGGCAAGCAGGGAGCTAGAACGATTCGCAGTTAATCCTGGCCTGTTAGAAACATCAGAAGGCTGT
AGACAAATACTGGGACAGCTACAACCATCCCTTCAGACAGGATCAGAAGAACTTAGATCATTATATAATA
CAGTAGCAACCCTCTATTGTGTGCATCAAAGGATAGAGATAAAAGACACCAAGGAAGCTTTAGACAAGAT
AGAGGAAGAGCAAAACAAAAGTAAGACCACCGCACAGCAAGCGGCCGCTGATCTTCAGACCTGGAGGAGG
AGATATGAGGGACAATTGGAGAAGTGAATTATATAAATATAAAGTAGTAAAAATTGAACCATTAGGAGTA
GCACCCACCAAGGCAAAGAGAAGAGTGGTGCAGAGAGAAAAAAGAGCAGTGGGAATAGGAGCTTTGTTCC
TTGGGTTCTTGGGAGCAGCAGGAAGCACTATGGGCGCAGCGTCAATGACGCTGACGGTACAGGCCAGACA
ATTATTGTCTGGTATAGTGCAGCAGCAGAACAATTTGCTGAGGGCTATTGAGGCGCAACAGCATCTGTTG
CAACTCACAGTCTGGGGCATCAAGCAGCTCCAGGCAAGAATCCTGGCTGTGGAAAGATACCTAAAGGATC
AACAGCTCCTGGGGATTTGGGGTTGCTCTGGAAAACTCATTTGCACCACTGCTGTGCCTTGGAATGCTAG
TTGGAGTAATAAATCTCTGGAACAGATTTGGAATCACACGACCTGGATGGAGTGGGACAGAGAAATTAAC
AATTACACAAGCTTAATACACTCCTTAATTGAAGAATCGCAAAACCAGCAAGAAAAGAATGAACAAGAAT
TATTGGAATTAGATAAATGGGCAAGTTTGTGGAATTGGTTTAACATAACAAATTGGCTGTGGTATATAAA
ATTATTCATAATGATAGTAGGAGGCTTGGTAGGTTTAAGAATAGTTTTTGCTGTACTTTCTATAGTGAAT
AGAGTTAGGCAGGGATATTCACCATTATCGTTTCAGACCCACCTCCCAACCCCGAGGGGACCCAGAGAGG
GCCTATTTCCCATGATTCCTTCATATTTGCATATACGATACAAGGCTGTTAGAGAGATAATTAGAATTAA
TTTGACTGTAAACACAAAGATATTAGTACAAAATACGTGACGTAGAAAGTAATAATTTCTTGGGTAGTTT
GCAGTTTTAAAATTATGTTTTAAAATGGACTATCATATGCTTACCGTAACTTGAAAGTATTTCGATTTCT
TGGCTTTATATATCTTGTGGAAAGGACGAAACACCGTTACATCTAAAGAGCTAGGGGTTTTAGAGCTAGA
AATAGCAAGTTAAAATAAGGCTAGTCCGTTATCAACTTGAAAAAGTGGCACCGAGTCGGTGCTTTTTTAA
GCTTGGCGTAACTAGATCTTGAGACAAATGGCAGTATTCATCCACAATTTTAAAAGAAAAGGGGGGATTG
GGGGGTACAGTGCAGGGGAAAGAATAGTAGACATAATAGCAACAGACATACAAACTAAAGAATTACAAAA
ACAAATTACAAAAATTCAAAATTTTCGGGTTTATTACAGGGACAGCAGAGATCCACTTTGGCGCCGGCTC
GAGGGGG
Features (pLannotate 1.2.2; 29 found; start..end, strand, type, name):
     14..80      +  CDS            small t antigen (fragment): SV40 (simian virus 40) small t antigen
    106..317     +  promoter       EF-1α core promoter: core promoter for human elongation factor EF-1α
    318..1256    +  intron         EF-1α intron A: intron upstream of the start codon of human EF-1α
   1278..1877    +  CDS            PuroR (fragment): puromycin N-acetyltransferase; pac from Streptomyces; confers resistance to puromycin
   1893..2481    +  misc_feature   WPRE: woodchuck hepatitis virus posttranscriptional regulatory element
   2532..2551    +  misc_feature   cPPT/CTS (fragment): central polypurine tract and central termination sequence of HIV-1
   2553..2786    +  LTR            3' LTR (ΔU3): self-inactivating 3' long terminal repeat (LTR) from HIV-1
   2864..2985    +  polyA_signal   SV40 poly(A) signal: SV40 polyadenylation signal
   3025..3160    +  rep_origin     SV40 ori: SV40 origin of replication
   3181..3199    -  promoter       T7 promoter: promoter for bacteriophage T7 RNA polymerase
   3207..3362    +  CDS            lacZα (fragment): LacZα fragment of β-galactosidase; lacZ fragment
   3367..3795    +  rep_origin     f1 ori (sequence partly withheld): f1 bacteriophage origin of replication; arrow indicates direction of (+) strand synthesis
   3848..3952    +  promoter       AmpR promoter: bla
   3953..4813    +  CDS            AmpR: β-lactamase; bla; confers resistance to ampicillin, carbenicillin, and related antibiotics
   4984..5572    +  rep_origin     ori: high-copy-number ColE1/pMB1/pBR322/pUC origin of replication
   5755..5847    +  CDS            lacI (fragment): lac repressor; lacI; The lac repressor binds to the lac operator to inhibit transcription in E. coli. This inhibition can be relieved by adding lactose or isopropyl-β-D-thiogalactopyranoside (IPTG).
   5860..5881    +  protein_bind   CAP binding site: CAP binding activates transcription in the presence of cAMP. E. coli catabolite activator protein
   5896..5926    +  promoter       lac promoter: promoter for the E. coli lac operon
   5934..5950    +  protein_bind   lac operator: The lac repressor binds to the lac operator to inhibit transcription in E. coli. This inhibition can be relieved by adding lactose or isopropyl-β-D-thiogalactopyranoside (IPTG). lac repressor encoded by lacI
   5995..6013    +  promoter       T3 promoter: promoter for bacteriophage T3 RNA polymerase
   6041..6267    +  promoter       RSV promoter: Rous sarcoma virus enhancer/promoter
   6268..6448    +  LTR            5' LTR (truncated): truncated 5' long terminal repeat (LTR) from HIV-1
   6495..6620    +  misc_feature   HIV-1 Ψ: packaging signal of human immunodeficiency virus type 1
   6604..6967    +  CDS            HIV-1 gag (fragment): gag protein from human immunodeficiency virus 1; gag
   7113..7346    +  misc_feature   RRE: The Rev response element (RRE) of HIV-1 allows for Rev-dependent mRNA export from the nucleus to the cytoplasm.
   7723..7749    +  CDS            Rev (fragment): human immunodeficiency virus 1 (HIV-1) Rev protein; rev; enhances nuclear export of unspliced and incompletely spliced viral mRNAs
   7753..7993    +  promoter       U6 promoter: RNA polymerase III promoter for human U6 snRNA
   8023..8098    +  misc_RNA       gRNA scaffold: guide RNA scaffold for the Streptococcus pyogenes CRISPR/Cas9 system
   8154..8271    +  misc_feature   cPPT/CTS: central polypurine tract and central termination sequence of HIV-1
