[The description below was written by a language model from this plasmid's Addgene catalogue record and pLannotate feature annotations shown in this document.]
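Description:
STK17B gRNA (BRDN0001146764) is a third-generation lentiviral CRISPR guide plasmid built on the lentiGuide-Puro backbone. It expresses a single guide RNA directed against human STK17B (also known as DRAK2), designed against the NM_004226.3 reference transcript. The assembled sequence is 8,323 nt. In bacteria it is maintained as a high-copy plasmid through a ColE1/pUC-type origin and selected with ampicillin via the β-lactamase gene. An f1 origin, an SV40 origin and remnants of lac and phage-promoter cloning sequences are also annotated in the backbone.

The lentiviral transfer cassette begins with an RSV promoter fused to a truncated HIV-1 5' LTR, which makes genomic RNA production Tat-independent. This is followed by the Ψ packaging signal with a partial gag region and the Rev response element, which supports nuclear export of the unspliced RNA. A human U6 RNA polymerase III promoter then drives the STK17B-specific spacer joined to the Streptococcus pyogenes Cas9 guide RNA scaffold. A cPPT/CTS element lies downstream of the guide cassette. After it, the EF-1α core promoter with its intron A expresses puromycin N-acetyltransferase so that transduced mammalian cells can be selected. A WPRE enhances transcript expression, and the cassette ends in a self-inactivating ΔU3 3' LTR, with an SV40 polyadenylation signal beyond it.

The plasmid does not encode Cas9. It is meant to be used with a separate Cas9 vector such as lentiCas9-Blast, or in cells that already express Cas9, to disrupt STK17B. It is an individual clone associated with a human kinome gRNA library.
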