Addgene plasmid #76798: STK17B gRNA (BRDN0001146764)
Purpose: 3rd generation lentiviral gRNA plasmid targeting human STK17B
Depositing lab: John Doench & David Root. Depositing organization: Broad Institute. Publication: Optimized sgRNA design to maximize activity and minimize off-target effects of CRISPR-Cas9. Doench JG, Fusi N, Sullender M, Hegde M, Vaimberg EW, Donovan KF, Smith I, Tothova Z, Wilen C, Orchard R, Virgin HW, Listgarten J, Root DE. Nat Biotechnol. 2016 Jan 18. doi: 10.1038/nbt.3437. PubMed 26780180.
Backbone
  Vector backbone: lentiGuide-Puro
  Backbone manufacturer: Zhang Lab (Addgene plasmid # 52963)
  Vector type: Mammalian Expression, Lentiviral, CRISPR
  Selectable markers: Puromycin
Growth in bacteria
  Bacterial resistance: Ampicillin, 100 μg/mL
  Growth temperature: 37°C
  Growth strain: DH5alpha
  Copy number: High Copy
Gene/Insert
  Gene/Insert name: STK17B (alt names: STK17B; NM_004226.3)
  gRNA/shRNA sequence: TTACATCTAAAGAGCTAGGG
  Species: H. sapiens (human)
  Entrez Gene: STK17B (a.k.a. DRAK2)
  Promoter: hU6
  Cloning method: Unknown
  Sequencing primers: 5′ U6-F; 3′ pS2-R
Terms and licenses: Academic/Nonprofit Terms; Industry Terms: Not Available to Industry
Depositor comments: The gRNA was designed to target the following Genbank reference sequence(s): NM_004226.3. Note that this plasmid does NOT contain Cas9. It should be used in conjunction with lentiCas9-Blast (Addgene #52962) or otherwise with cell lines already expressing Cas9. Browse the full kinome gRNA library at http://www.addgene.org/pooled-library/broadgpp-human-kinome/ or visit http://www.broadinstitute.org/rnai/public/ for detailed protocols and information.
How to cite: STK17B gRNA (BRDN0001146764) was a gift from John Doench & David Root (Addgene plasmid # 76798 ; http://n2t.net/addgene:76798 ; RRID:Addgene_76798)
