>Addgene plasmid #76798 | STK17B gRNA (BRDN0001146764) | depositor partial sequence | sequence record 144258 | Target Sequence
TTACATCTAAAGAGCTAGGG
