>Addgene plasmid #76798 | STK17B gRNA (BRDN0001146764) | addgene partial sequence | sequence record 186525 | hU6-F
AGAAAGTAATAATTTCTTGGGTAGTTTGCAGTTTTAAAATTATGTTTTAAAATGGACTATCATATGCTTA
CCGTAACTTGAAAGTATTTCGATTTCTTGGCTTTATATATCTTGTGGAAAGGACGAAACACCGTTACATC
TAAAGAGCTAGGGGTTTTAGAGCTAGAAATAGCAAGTTAAAATAAGGCTAGTCCGTTATCAACTTGAAAA
AGTGGCACCGAGTCGGTGCTTTTTTAAGCTTGGCGTAACTAGATCTTGAGACAAATGGCAGTATTCATCC
ACAATTTTAAAAGAAAAGGGGGGATTGGGGGGTACAGTGCAGGGGAAAGAATAGTAGACATAATAGCAAC
AGACATACAAACTAAAGAATTACAAAAACAAATTACAAAAATTCAAAATTTTCGGGTTTATTACAGGGAC
AGCAGAGATCCACTTTGGCGCCGGCTCGAGGGGGCCCGGGTGCAAAGATGGATAAAGTTTTAAACAGAGA
GGAATCTTTGCAGCTAATGGACCTTCTAGGTCTTGAAAGGAGTGGGAATTGGCTCCGGTGCCCGTCAGTG
GGCAGAGCGC
